Addgene plasmid #196910: pEGFP-FCHO1
Purpose: visualization of clathrin-coaed vesicle formation in living mammalian cells
Depositing lab: Kenji Sugimoto. Publication: Dynamic behavior of FCHO1 revealed by live-cell imaging microscopy: its possible involvement in clathrin-coated vesicle formation. Sakaushi S, Inoue K, Zushi H, Senda-Murata K, Fukada T, Oka S, Sugimoto K. Biosci Biotechnol Biochem. 2007 Jul;71(7):1764-8. doi: 10.1271/bbb.60720. Epub 2007 Jul 7. PubMed 17617719.
Backbone
  Vector backbone: pEGFP-C1
  Backbone manufacturer: Clontech
  Vector type: Mammalian Expression
  Selectable markers: Neomycin (select with G418)
Growth in bacteria
  Bacterial resistance: Kanamycin, 50 μg/mL
  Growth temperature: 37°C
  Growth strain: DH5alpha
  Copy number: Unknown
Gene/Insert
  Gene/Insert name: FCHO1 (alt names: KIAA0290; Fes/CIP4 homology (FCH) domain only 1)
  Species: H. sapiens (human)
  Entrez Gene: FCHO1 (a.k.a. IMD76)
  Tag / fusion protein: EGFP (N terminal on insert)
Resource information
  A portion of this plasmid was derived from a plasmid made by: Cloned gene (KIAA0290) was obtained from Kazusa (http://www.kazusa.or.jp/huge/).
Terms and licenses: Academic/Nonprofit Terms; Industry Terms: Not Available to Industry
How to cite: pEGFP-FCHO1 was a gift from Kenji Sugimoto (Addgene plasmid # 196910 ; http://n2t.net/addgene:196910 ; RRID:Addgene_196910)
