[The description below was written by a language model from this plasmid's Addgene catalogue record and pLannotate feature annotations shown in this document.]
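Description:
pEGFP-FCHO1 is a mammalian expression plasmid of about 7.75 kb built on the Clontech pEGFP-C1 backbone. It encodes human FCHO1 (also known as KIAA0290, Fes/CIP4 homology domain only 1) fused to the C-terminus of EGFP. Transcription is driven by the human cytomegalovirus immediate early enhancer and promoter. The EGFP coding sequence comes first, followed by a remnant of the multiple cloning site and a short linker region. The FCHO1 open reading frame follows and was derived from a cloned KIAA0290 cDNA. The SV40 polyadenylation signal terminates the transcript. A short large T antigen fragment annotated just upstream of that signal is most likely a homology match within the SV40-derived terminator region rather than a functional element.

The plasmid replicates in E. coli from a high-copy ColE1/pUC-type origin and also carries an f1 origin for single-stranded DNA production. A single Tn5 aminoglycoside phosphotransferase gene (NeoR/KanR) provides selection in both hosts. A bacterial bla-type promoter expresses it to give kanamycin resistance in bacteria, and the adjacent SV40 enhancer/early promoter, paired with the HSV TK polyadenylation signal, expresses it in mammalian cells for G418 selection of stable lines. The small ble and bGH poly(A) fragments in the annotation appear to be partial matches in the backbone, not working parts.

FCHO1 acts at an early step of clathrin-mediated endocytosis, binding and bending membrane and recruiting proteins needed to form clathrin-coated pits. The EGFP fusion is intended for live-cell fluorescence microscopy, to follow FCHO1 behaviour and visualize clathrin-coated vesicle formation in mammalian cells.
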