Features (pLannotate 1.2.2; 15 found; start..end, strand, type, name):
     61..364     +  enhancer       CMV enhancer: human cytomegalovirus immediate early enhancer
    365..568     +  promoter       CMV promoter: human cytomegalovirus (CMV) immediate early promoter
    613..1329    +  CDS            EGFP: EGFP is a basic (constitutively fluorescent) green fluorescent protein published in 1996, derived from Aequorea victoria. It is reported to be a rapidly-maturing weak dimer with moderate acid sensitivity.
   1330..1347    +  misc_feature   MCS (fragment): multiple cloning site
   1432..4098    +  CDS            FCHO1: FCHO1_HUMAN - Also known as KIAA0290. Experimental evidence at protein level: Swiss-Prot protein existence level 1. Functions in an early step of clathrin-mediated endocytosis. Has both a membrane binding/bending activity and the ability to recruit proteins essential to the formation of functional clathrin-coated pits. May regulate Bmp signaling by regulating clathrin-mediated endocytosis of Bmp receptors. From Homo sapiens (Human).
   4432..4516    +  CDS            large T antigen (fragment): large T antigen from SV40 (simian virus 40)
   4539..4660    +  polyA_signal   SV40 poly(A) signal: SV40 polyadenylation signal
   4694..5122    -  rep_origin     f1 ori (sequence partly withheld): f1 bacteriophage origin of replication; arrow indicates direction of (+) strand synthesis
   5149..5253    +  promoter       AmpR promoter: bla
   5255..5612    +  promoter       SV40 promoter: SV40 enhancer and early promoter
   5647..6441    +  CDS            NeoR/KanR: aminoglycoside phosphotransferase from Tn5; aph(3')-II (or nptII); confers resistance to neomycin, kanamycin, and G418 (Geneticin®)
   6462..6614    +  CDS            ble (fragment): BLE_KLEPN - Experimental evidence at protein level: Swiss-Prot protein existence level 1. Binding protein with a strong affinity to the bleomycin family of antibiotics. Binds to CL990; an antimitotic-antibiotic compound. From Klebsiella pneumoniae.
   6673..6720    +  polyA_signal   HSV TK poly(A) signal: herpes simplex virus thymidine kinase polyadenylation signal (Cole and Stacy, 1985)
   6811..6827    -  polyA_signal   bGH poly(A) signal (fragment): bovine growth hormone polyadenylation signal
   7049..7637    +  rep_origin     ori: high-copy-number ColE1/pMB1/pBR322/pUC origin of replication
>Addgene plasmid #196910 | pEGFP-FCHO1 | addgene full sequence | sequence record 391928 | Addgene NGS Result
TAGTTATTAATAGTAATCAATTACGGGGTCATTAGTTCATAGCCCATATATGGAGTTCCGCGTTACATAA
CTTACGGTAAATGGCCCGCCTGGCTGACCGCCCAACGACCCCCGCCCATTGACGTCAATAATGACGTATG
TTCCCATAGTAACGCCAATAGGGACTTTCCATTGACGTCAATGGGTGGAGTATTTACGGTAAACTGCCCA
CTTGGCAGTACATCAAGTGTATCATATGCCAAGTACGCCCCCTATTGACGTCAATGACGGTAAATGGCCC
GCCTGGCATTATGCCCAGTACATGACCTTATGGGACTTTCCTACTTGGCAGTACATCTACGTATTAGTCA
TCGCTATTACCATGGTGATGCGGTTTTGGCAGTACATCAATGGGCGTGGATAGCGGTTTGACTCACGGGG
ATTTCCAAGTCTCCACCCCATTGACGTCAATGGGAGTTTGTTTTGGCACCAAAATCAACGGGACTTTCCA
AAATGTCGTAACAACTCCGCCCCATTGACGCAAATGGGCGGTAGGCGTGTACGGTGGGAGGTCTATATAA
GCAGAGCTGGTTTAGTGAACCGTCAGATCCGCTAGCGCTACCGGTCGCCACCATGGTGAGCAAGGGCGAG
GAGCTGTTCACCGGGGTGGTGCCCATCCTGGTCGAGCTGGACGGCGACGTAAACGGCCACAAGTTCAGCG
TGTCCGGCGAGGGCGAGGGCGATGCCACCTACGGCAAGCTGACCCTGAAGTTCATCTGCACCACCGGCAA
GCTGCCCGTGCCCTGGCCCACCCTCGTGACCACCCTGACCTACGGCGTGCAGTGCTTCAGCCGCTACCCC
GACCACATGAAGCAGCACGACTTCTTCAAGTCCGCCATGCCCGAAGGCTACGTCCAGGAGCGCACCATCT
TCTTCAAGGACGACGGCAACTACAAGACCCGCGCCGAGGTGAAGTTCGAGGGCGACACCCTGGTGAACCG
CATCGAGCTGAAGGGCATCGACTTCAAGGAGGACGGCAACATCCTGGGGCACAAGCTGGAGTACAACTAC
AACAGCCACAACGTCTATATCATGGCCGACAAGCAGAAGAACGGCATCAAGGTGAACTTCAAGATCCGCC
ACAACATCGAGGACGGCAGCGTGCAGCTCGCCGACCACTACCAGCAGAACACCCCCATCGGCGACGGCCC
CGTGCTGCTGCCCGACAACCACTACCTGAGCACCCAGTCCGCCCTGAGCAAAGACCCCAACGAGAAGCGC
GATCACATGGTCCTGCTGGAGTTCGTGACCGCCGCCGGGATCACTCTCGGCATGGACGAGCTGTACAAGT
CCGGACTCAGATCTCGACTTCGAATTCCCGGGTCGACCCACGCGTCCGATCTTGACAGGCACTGGACGGG
GCCTGCAGGGGTCTCCACAGAGACCATCAGGATGTCGTATTTTGGGGAGCATTTTTGGGGCGAGAAAAAT
CATGGCTTTGAGGTCCTGTACCACAGCGTGAAGCAGGGGCCCATCTCCACCAAGGAGCTGGCGGACTTCA
TCCGGGAGAGGGCCACCATCGAGGAGACCTACTCGAAGGCGATGGCGAAACTCTCCAAGCTGGCCAGCAA
CGGGACCCCCATGGGGACCTTCGCCCCGCTCTGGGAGGTCTTCCGCGTCTCCTCGGACAAGCTGGCGCTG
TGCCACCTGGAACTGACACGGAAGTTACAGGATCTCATCAAGGACGTTCTCCGCTACGGCGAGGAACAGC
TCAAGACCCACAAGAAGTGCAAGGAGGAAGTGGTGAGCACCTTGGATGCTGTGCAGGTACTCTCGGGCGT
CAGCCAGCTCCTGCCCAAGTCCCGCGAGAACTACCTGAACCGTTGCATGGACCAGGAGCGGCTGCGGAGG
GAGAGTACCAGCCAGAAGGAGATGGACAAGGCGGAGACTAAAACCAAGAAGGCGGCAGAGAGCCTGCGGC
GCTCAGTGGAAAAATACAACTCAGCCCGAGCTGACTTTGAGCAGAAGATGCTGGACTCAGCCCTGCGCTT
CCAAGCCATGGAGGAGACACACCTGAGGCACATGAAGGCACTGCTGGGCTCATATGCTCACTCGGTGGAG
GACACGCACGTGCAGATTGGGCAGGTGCATGAGGAATTTAAGCAGAACATCGAGAACGTCAGCGTGGAGA
TGCTACTCAGGAAGTTTGCAGAGAGTAAGGGCACAGGCCGGGAGAAGCCTGGACCTCTGGACTTCGAGGC
ATACAGTGCGGCTGCCCTGCAGGAAGCGATGAAACGTTTGCGGGGAGCCAAGGCCTTTCGCCTTCCAGGA
CTAAGCCGGCGGGAGCGGGAGCCAGAGCCACCTGCAGCTGTAGATTTCCTGGAGCCTGATTCAGGGACAT
GTCCAGAGGTGGATGAAGAAGGTTTCACTGTCCGGCCTGATGTGACCCAGAACAGCACGGCCGAGCCCTC
CCGTTTCTCGTCCAGCGACTCCGACTTCGACGATGAAGAGCCCCGCAAGTTCTATGTGCACATCAAGCCT
GCCCCGGCCCGGGCTCCAGCCTGCAGCCCCGAGGCAGCAGCGGCACAGCTCAGGGCCACCGCGGGCAGCC
TCATCCTTCCTCCTGGCCCAGGGGGCACCATGAAACGCCATTCTTCACGGGACGCTGCTGGGAAACCCCA
GAGACCTCGGTCTGCCCCCAGAACCAGCAGCTGTGCAGAGAGATTGCAGTCAGAGGAGCAGGTGTCCAAG
AACCTCTTTGGGCCGCCCCTGGAGTCAGCCTTTGACCACGAAGATTTTACAGGCTCTAGCAGCCTGGGCT
TCACCTCCAGCCCCTCCCCTTTCTCCTCCTCGTCGCCCGAAAACGTGGAGGATTCCGGCCTGGACTCTCC
GTCCCACGCGGCACCTGGCCCCTCCCCAGATTCCTGGGTCCCCCGCCCAGGCACCCCGCAGAGCCCGCCC
AGCTGTAGGGCGCCACCCCCAGAGGCCAGGGGTATCCGGGCACCGCCTCTGCCAGACTCGCCGCAGCCCC
TCGCCTCGTCTCCAGGCCCCTGGGGGCTGGAGGCCTTGGCCGGAGGAGACCTGATGCCTGCACCTGCTGA
CCCCACAGCCAGGGAGGGCCTGGCAGCCCCACCCAGGAGACTTCGCTCTAGGAAGGTGTCCTGCCCTCTC
ACACGTAGCAATGGGGACCTGTCTCGTTCCCTGAGCCCCTCCCCACTGGGCTCTTCAGCCGCCAGCACTG
CCTTGGAACGGCCCAGCTTCTTATCCCAGACAGGACACGGAGTCTCCCGGGGTCCGAGCCCTGTGGTCCT
GGGCTCCCAGGATGCCCTGCCCATAGCCACAGCCTTCACGGAGTATGTCCACGCCTACTTCCGTGGCCAC
AGCCCCAGCTGCCTGGCTCGAGTAACTGGGGAGCTGACCATGACCTTCCCTGCTGGCATCGTGCGTGTGT
TCAGCGGGACCCCACCACCACCTGTCCTCAGCTTCCGGCTTGTACACACAACCGCTATTGAGCACTTCCA
GCCCAACGCCGATCTGCTGTTCAGTGACCCCTCCCAGAGTGACCCTGAGACCAAAGACTTCTGGCTCAAC
ATGGCAGCTCTGACCGAAGCCCTGCAGCGCCAGGCAGAGCAGAACCCCACTGCCTCCTACTACAACGTGG
TGCTGCTGCGATACCAGTTCTCCCGCCCGGGTCCCCAGTCTGTGCCTCTGCAGCTCAGTGCCCACTGGCA
GTGTGGAGCCACCCTCACCCAGGTCTCAGTGGAGTACGGCTACCGGCCCGGTGCCACGGCTGTGCCCACA
CCACTCACGAACGTCCAGATCCTGCTGCCTGTGGGGGAGCCTGTGACCAACGTCCGCTTGCAGCCGGCTG
CCACCTGGAACCTGGAGGAGAAGCGGCTCACTTGGAGGCTTCCAGATGTGTCCGAGGCAGGCGGTTCTGG
CCGCCTCTCTGCCAGCTGGGAGCCGCTCTCAGGGCCCAGCACACCCAGCCCCGTGGCTGCACAGTTCACC
AGCGAGGGGACCACTCTGTCGGGCGTGGACTTGGAACTGGTGGGCAGCGGTTACCGCATGTCGCTGGTGA
AGAGGAGGTTTGCCACAGGGATGTACCTGGTGAGCTGCTGAACCCGCAAATGCTGCTGCCCCAGCTCTAC
ACTGCGCCCTGGTGCTGGCTGACCACCCCCTGCCCTCCTGCCGGACCCTGGGGCCTCCCACCCCAGCCTC
CCTGAGGCCCATACTCCACGGAGAGGAGCCCCATGCCCAGCCTGGCTGAGCCCGAGATTCGCTCCTCCCC
CTCATGCCAACCCCACACAGGTCCCGGCCTTTTAATGTTCTTTGAATAAACACTTTATTTTCTAATAAAA
TAAAAAAGGAAACCTTTAAAAAAAAAAAAAAAAAAAAAAAAAAAAAAGGGCGGCCGCTAATTAGTTAGGG
GATCCACCGGATCTAGATAACTGATCATAATCAGCCATACCACATTTGTAGAGGTTTTACTTGCTTTAAA
AAACCTCCCACACCTCCCCCTGAACCTGAAACATAAAATGAATGCAATTGTTGTTGTTAACTTGTTTATT
GCAGCTTATAATGGTTACAAATAAAGCAATAGCATCACAAATTTCACAAATAAAGCATTTTTTTCACTGC
ATTCTAGTTGTGGTTTGTCCAAACTCATCAATGTATCTTAACGCGTAAATTGTAAGCGTTAATATTTTGT
TAAAATTCGCGTTAAATTTTTGTTAAATCAGCTCATTTTTTAACCAATAGGCCGAAATCGGCAAAATCCC
TTATAAATCAAAAGAATAGACCGAGATAGGGT
[37 nt withheld, positions 4793-4829]
AAAGAACGTGGACTCCAACGTCAAAGG
[49 nt withheld, positions 4857-4905]
T
[91 nt withheld, positions 4907-4997]
G
[124 nt withheld, positions 4999-5122]
CAGGTGGCACTTTTCGGGGAAATGTGCGCGGAACCCCTATTTGTTTATTTTTCTAAATACATTCAAATAT
GTATCCGCTCATGAGACAATAACCCTGATAAATGCTTCAATAATATTGAAAAAGGAAGAGTCCTGAGGCG
GAAAGAACCAGCTGTGGAATGTGTGTCAGTTAGGGTGTGGAAAGTCCCCAGGCTCCCCAGCAGGCAGAAG
TATGCAAAGCATGCATCTCAATTAGTCAGCAACCAGGTGTGGAAAGTCCCCAGGCTCCCCAGCAGGCAGA
AGTATGCAAAGCATGCATCTCAATTAGTCAGCAACCATAGTCCCGCCCCTAACTCCGCCCATCCCGCCCC
TAACTCCGCCCAGTTCCGCCCATTCTCCGCCCCATGGCTGACTAATTTTTTTTATTTATGCAGAGGCCGA
GGCCGCCTCGGCCTCTGAGCTATTCCAGAAGTAGTGAGGAGGCTTTTTTGGAGGCCTAGGCTTTTGCAAA
GATCGATCAAGAGACAGGATGAGGATCGTTTCGCATGATTGAACAAGATGGATTGCACGCAGGTTCTCCG
GCCGCTTGGGTGGAGAGGCTATTCGGCTATGACTGGGCACAACAGACAATCGGCTGCTCTGATGCCGCCG
TGTTCCGGCTGTCAGCGCAGGGGCGCCCGGTTCTTTTTGTCAAGACCGACCTGTCCGGTGCCCTGAATGA
ACTGCAAGACGAGGCAGCGCGGCTATCGTGGCTGGCCACGACGGGCGTTCCTTGCGCAGCTGTGCTCGAC
GTTGTCACTGAAGCGGGAAGGGACTGGCTGCTATTGGGCGAAGTGCCGGGGCAGGATCTCCTGTCATCTC
ACCTTGCTCCTGCCGAGAAAGTATCCATCATGGCTGATGCAATGCGGCGGCTGCATACGCTTGATCCGGC
TACCTGCCCATTCGACCACCAAGCGAAACATCGCATCGAGCGAGCACGTACTCGGATGGAAGCCGGTCTT
GTCGATCAGGATGATCTGGACGAAGAGCATCAGGGGCTCGCGCCAGCCGAACTGTTCGCCAGGCTCAAGG
CGAGCATGCCCGACGGCGAGGATCTCGTCGTGACCCATGGCGATGCCTGCTTGCCGAATATCATGGTGGA
AAATGGCCGCTTTTCTGGATTCATCGACTGTGGCCGGCTGGGTGTGGCGGACCGCTATCAGGACATAGCG
TTGGCTACCCGTGATATTGCTGAAGAGCTTGGCGGCGAATGGGCTGACCGCTTCCTCGTGCTTTACGGTA
TCGCCGCTCCCGATTCGCAGCGCATCGCCTTCTATCGCCTTCTTGACGAGTTCTTCTGAGCGGGACTCTG
GGGTTCGAAATGACCGACCAAGCGACGCCCAACCTGCCATCACGAGATTTCGATTCCACCGCCGCCTTCT
ATGAAAGGTTGGGCTTCGGAATCGTTTTCCGGGACGCCGGCTGGATGATCCTCCAGCGCGGGGATCTCAT
GCTGGAGTTCTTCGCCCACCCTAGGGGGAGGCTAACTGAAACACGGAAGGAGACAATACCGGAAGGAACC
CGCGCTATGACGGCAATAAAAAGACAGAATAAAACGCACGGTGTTGGGTCGTTTGTTCATAAACGCGGGG
TTCGGTCCCAGGGCTGGCACTCTGTCGATACCCCACCGAGACCCCATTGGGGCCAATACGCCCGCGTTTC
TTCCTTTTCCCCACCCCACCCCCCAAGTTCGGGTGAAGGCCCAGGGCTCGCAGCCAACGTCGGGGCGGCA
GGCCCTGCCATAGCCTCAGGTTACTCATATATACTTTAGATTGATTTAAAACTTCATTTTTAATTTAAAA
GGATCTAGGTGAAGATCCTTTTTGATAATCTCATGACCAAAATCCCTTAACGTGAGTTTTCGTTCCACTG
AGCGTCAGACCCCGTAGAAAAGATCAAAGGATCTTCTTGAGATCCTTTTTTTCTGCGCGTAATCTGCTGC
TTGCAAACAAAAAAACCACCGCTACCAGCGGTGGTTTGTTTGCCGGATCAAGAGCTACCAACTCTTTTTC
CGAAGGTAACTGGCTTCAGCAGAGCGCAGATACCAAATACTGTTCTTCTAGTGTAGCCGTAGTTAGGCCA
CCACTTCAAGAACTCTGTAGCACCGCCTACATACCTCGCTCTGCTAATCCTGTTACCAGTGGCTGCTGCC
AGTGGCGATAAGTCGTGTCTTACCGGGTTGGACTCAAGACGATAGTTACCGGATAAGGCGCAGCGGTCGG
GCTGAACGGGGGGTTCGTGCACACAGCCCAGCTTGGAGCGAACGACCTACACCGAACTGAGATACCTACA
GCGTGAGCTATGAGAAAGCGCCACGCTTCCCGAAGGGAGAAAGGCGGACAGGTATCCGGTAAGCGGCAGG
GTCGGAACAGGAGAGCGCACGAGGGAGCTTCCAGGGGGAAACGCCTGGTATCTTTATAGTCCTGTCGGGT
TTCGCCACCTCTGACTTGAGCGTCGATTTTTGTGATGCTCGTCAGGGGGGCGGAGCCTATGGAAAAACGC
CAGCAACGCGGCCTTTTTACGGTTCCTGGCCTTTTGCTGGCCTTTTGCTCACATGTTCTTTCCTGCGTTA
TCCCCTGATTCTGTGGATAACCGTATTACCGCCATGCAT
